>Addgene plasmid #55097 | mCherry-miniSOG-Tubulin-6 | addgene partial sequence | sequence record 107821 | SV40pA-R 5'-GAAATTTGTGATGCTATTGC-3'
AGCTGCATAACAGTTAACAACAACAATTGCATTCATTTTATGTTTCAGGTTCAGGGGGAGGTGTGGGAGG
TTTTTTAAAGCAAGTAAAACCTCTACAAATGTGGTATGGCTGATTATGATCAGTTATCTAGATCCGGTGG
ATCCTTAGTATTCCTCTCCTTCTTCCTCACCCTCTCCTTCAACAGAATCCACACCAACCTCCTCATAATC
CTTCTCAAGGGCAGCCATATCTTCACGGGCCTCTGAAAACTCGCCTTCCTCCATCCCCTCACCCACGTAC
CAGTGAACAAAGGCACGCTTGGCATACATCAGGTCAAACTTGTGGTCCAGGCGAGCCCAGGCCTCAGCAA
TGGCTGTGGTGTTGCTCAGCATGCACACAGCTCTCTGTACCTTGGCCAGGTCTCCACCAGGCACCACAGT
GGGAGGCTGGTAGTTGATGCCAACCTTGAAGCCAGTGGGGCACCAATCCACAAACTGGATGCTGCGCTTG
GTTTTGATGGTGGCAATGGCAGCATTGACATCTTTGGGAACCACGTCACCACGGTACAACAGGCAGCAAG
CCATGTATTTACCATGGCGAGGGTCACATTTCACCATCTGGTTGGCTGGCTCAAAGCAAGCATTGGTGAT
CTCTGCTACAGAAAGCTGTTCATGGTAGGCTTTCTCAGCAGAGATGACAGGGGCATATGTGGCCAGAGGG
AAGTGGATGCGGGGGTAGGGCACCAGGTTGGTCTGGAATTCTGTCAGGTCAACATTCAGGGCTCCATCAA
ATCTCAGGGAAGCAGTGATGGAGGACACAATCTGGCTAATAAGGCGGTTAAGGTTAGTGTAGGTTGGGCG
CTCGATATCGAGGTTTCTACGACAGATGTCATAAATGGCCTCATTGTCTACCATGAAGGCACAATCAGAG
TGCTC
