[The description below was written by a language model from this plasmid's Addgene catalogue record.]
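Description:
mCherry-miniSOG-Tubulin-6 is a mammalian expression plasmid that produces human alpha-tubulin (TUBA1B, also known as K-ALPHA-1) fused at its N terminus to a tandem mCherry-miniSOG tag. The tag is part of the mCherry-miniSOG backbone, recorded as about 5.5 kb without the insert, and the fusion is transcribed from the CMV promoter, which gives strong constitutive expression in most mammalian cell lines. The listed 3′ sequencing primer suggests that an SV40 polyadenylation signal lies downstream of the coding region. In bacteria the plasmid is maintained at high copy under kanamycin selection. A neomycin resistance marker allows G418 selection of transfected mammalian cells. The record does not state the cloning method and includes no feature table, so the origin of replication and exact junctions are not documented. The "6" in the name probably refers to the linker between tag and tubulin, but the record does not confirm this.

The fusion is intended to incorporate into microtubules and label that cytoskeletal network. miniSOG is a small flavin-binding green fluorescent protein that generates singlet oxygen when illuminated, which can drive local polymerisation of diaminobenzidine into an electron-dense deposit. This makes it a genetically encoded tag for correlated light and electron microscopy, the subject of the associated publication. The listed spectral values, excitation at 448/473 nm and emission at 500/528 nm, describe the miniSOG component. mCherry adds a red fluorescent signal from the same polypeptide, although its spectra are not given in the record. The construct is typically used as a microtubule localisation marker for fluorescence imaging and for miniSOG-based photo-oxidation studies in transfected mammalian cells.
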