Addgene plasmid #55097: mCherry-miniSOG-Tubulin-6
Purpose: Localization: Microtubules, Excitation: 448 / 473, Emission: 500 / 528
Depositing lab: Michael Davidson. Depositing organization: Florida State University, Tallahassee. Publication: A genetically encoded tag for correlated light and electron microscopy of intact cells, tissues, and organisms. Shu X, Lev-Ram V, Deerinck TJ, Qi Y, Ramko EB, Davidson MW, Jin Y, Ellisman MH, Tsien RY. PLoS Biol. 2011 Apr;9(4):e1001041. doi: 10.1371/journal.pbio.1001041. Epub 2011 Apr 5. PubMed 21483721.
Backbone
  Vector backbone: mCherry-miniSOG
  Backbone size w/o insert (bp): 5500
  Vector type: Mammalian Expression
  Selectable markers: Neomycin (select with G418)
Growth in bacteria
  Bacterial resistance: Kanamycin, 50 μg/mL
  Growth temperature: 37°C
  Growth strain: DH5alpha
  Copy number: High Copy
Gene/Insert
  Gene/Insert name: Tubulin (alt name: NM_006082.2)
  Species: H. sapiens (human)
  Entrez Gene: TUBA1B (a.k.a. K-ALPHA-1)
  Promoter: CMV
  Tag / fusion protein: mCherry-miniSOG (N terminal on backbone)
  Cloning method: Unknown
  Sequencing primers: 5′ CMV-F; 3′ SV40pA-R
Terms and licenses: Academic/Nonprofit Terms; Industry Terms: Not Available to Industry
Depositor comments: . Excitation = 448 / 473; Emission = 500 / 528
How to cite: mCherry-miniSOG-Tubulin-6 was a gift from Michael Davidson (Addgene plasmid # 55097 ; http://n2t.net/addgene:55097 ; RRID:Addgene_55097)
